Addgene plasmid #158598: pJAS1052
Purpose: VioA, VioB
Depositing lab: John Dueber. Depositing organization: University of California, Berkeley. Publication: Peroxisome compartmentalization of a toxic enzyme improves alkaloid production. Grewal PS, Samson JA, Baker JJ, Choi B, Dueber JE. Nat Chem Biol. 2020 Oct 12. pii: 10.1038/s41589-020-00668-4. doi: 10.1038/s41589-020-00668-4. PubMed 33046851.
Backbone
  Vector backbone: Custom
  Vector type: Yeast Expression
  Selectable markers: URA3
Growth in bacteria
  Bacterial resistance: Kanamycin, 50 μg/mL
  Growth temperature: 37°C
  Growth strain: DH5alpha
  Copy number: High Copy
Gene/Insert 1
  Gene/Insert name: VioA
Gene/Insert 2
  Gene/Insert name: VioB
Terms and licenses: Academic/Nonprofit Terms; Industry Terms: Not Available to Industry
How to cite: pJAS1052 was a gift from John Dueber (Addgene plasmid # 158598 ; http://n2t.net/addgene:158598 ; RRID:Addgene_158598)
