[The description below was written by a language model from this plasmid's Addgene catalogue record and pLannotate feature annotations shown in this document.]
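Description:
pJAS1052 is a 10.2 kb yeast expression plasmid on a custom backbone that carries the first two genes of the violacein pathway, vioA and vioB from Chromobacterium violaceum. In E. coli it is maintained through a high-copy ColE1/pUC-type origin and selected with kanamycin via an aph(3')-Ia KanR gene. In Saccharomyces cerevisiae, selection relies on the URA3 auxotrophic marker, which is driven by its own promoter and can be counterselected with 5-FOA.

The payload is two tandem, same-strand expression units. The strong constitutive TDH3 (GAP) promoter drives vioA, whose product oxidises L-tryptophan to the imine form of indole-3-pyruvate with release of hydrogen peroxide. The TEF1 promoter drives vioB, which dimerises two of these imine molecules to give the substrate of VioE, the next pathway enzyme. vioB is followed by a PGK1 terminator fragment. No terminator is annotated after vioA, although a short match to yeast MRL1 lies in that interval and may simply reflect the genomic region from which a terminator was taken.

No yeast replication origin (2μ or CEN/ARS) is annotated. Matches to yeast TIM9 and a GEA2 fragment flank the bacterial KanR–ori segment; these could be genomic homology arms for chromosomal integration, but the record does not state this.

The stated purpose is only "VioA, VioB". The associated publication concerns peroxisomal compartmentalisation of a toxic enzyme to improve alkaloid production. The plasmid's specific role in that work is not described, and no tags or targeting signals on the two enzymes are annotated.
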