Features (pLannotate 1.2.2; 12 found; start..end, strand, type, name):
      1..667     +  promoter       GAP promoter: S. cerevisiae TDH3; promoter for glyceraldehyde-3-phosphate dehydrogenase
    674..1927    +  CDS            vioA: VIOA_CHRVO - Experimental evidence at protein level: Swiss-Prot protein existence level 1. The enzyme generates the imine form of indole 3-pyruvate (IPA) from L-tryptophan (L-Trp), with concomitant two-electron reduction of O(2) to H(2)O(2). From Chromobacterium violaceum (strain ATCC 12472 / DSM 30191 / JCM 1249 / NBRC 12614 / NCIMB 9131 / NCTC 9757).
   2202..2318    +  CDS            MRL1 (fragment): MRL1_YEAST - Experimental evidence at protein level: Swiss-Prot protein existence level 1. Sorting receptor involved in the transport of vacuolar enzymes from the Golgi complex to the vacuole. Involved in the delivery and maturation of PEP4 (vacuolar proteinase A) and PRB1 (vacuolar proteinase B). From Saccharomyces cerevisiae (strain ATCC 204508 / S288c) (Baker's yeast).
   2480..2887    +  promoter       TEF1 promoter: S. cerevisiae TEF1; promoter for EF-1α
   2907..5900    +  CDS            vioB: VIOB_CHRVO - Experimental evidence at protein level: Swiss-Prot protein existence level 1. Catalyzes the hydrogen peroxide-dependent dimerization of two L-tryptophan-derived molecules (imine form of indole 3-pyruvate (IPA)), to form an uncharacterized product suggested to be indole-3-pyruvate imine dimer that can spontaneously convert into dichlorochromopyrrolate (CPA). The uncharacterized product is the substrate of VioE. From Chromobacterium violaceum (strain ATCC 12472 / DSM 30191 / JCM 1249 / NBRC 12614 / NCIMB 9131 / NCTC 9757).
   5916..6140    +  terminator     PGK1 terminator (fragment): S. cerevisae PGK1; transcription terminator for 3-phosphoglycerate kinase gene
   6259..6435    +  promoter       URA3 promoter (fragment): S. cerevisiae URA3
   6436..7239    +  CDS            URA3: orotidine-5'-phosphate decarboxylase, required for uracil biosynthesis; S. cerevisiae URA3; yeast auxotrophic marker, counterselectable with 5-fluoroorotic acid (5-FOA)
   7507..7767    +  CDS            TIM9: TIM9_YEAST - Experimental evidence at protein level: Swiss-Prot protein existence level 1. Mitochondrial intermembrane chaperone that participates in the import and insertion of multi-pass transmembrane proteins into the mitochondrial inner membrane. Also required for the transfer of beta- barrel precursors from the TOM complex to the sorting and assembly machinery (SAM complex) of the outer membrane. Acts as a chaperone-like protein that protects the hydrophobic precursors from aggregation and guide them through the mitochondrial intermembrane space. Compared to TIM10, it may have a strong st
   7881..8696    -  CDS            KanR: aminoglycoside phosphotransferase; aph(3')-Ia; confers resistance to kanamycin in bacteria or G418 (Geneticin®) in eukaryotes
   8921..9509    +  rep_origin     ori: high-copy-number ColE1/pMB1/pBR322/pUC origin of replication
   9616..9972    +  CDS            GEA2 (fragment): GEA2_YEAST - Experimental evidence at protein level: Swiss-Prot protein existence level 1. Activates the ARF proteins by exchanging bound GDP for free GTP. Plays a role in maintaining mitochondrial morphology (PubMed:25190516). From Saccharomyces cerevisiae (strain ATCC 204508 / S288c) (Baker's yeast).
>Addgene plasmid #158598 | pJAS1052 | addgene full sequence | sequence record 311877 | Addgene NGS Result
TCATTATCAATACTGCCATTTCAAAGAATACGTAAATAATTAATAGTAGTGATTTTCCTAACTTTATTTA
GTCAAAAAATTAGCCTTTTAATTCTGCTGTAACCCGTACATGCCCAAAATAGGGGGCGGGTTACACAGAA
TATATAACATCGTAGGTGTCTGGGTGAACAGTTTATTCCTGGCATCCACTAAATATAATGGAGCCCGCTT
TTTAAGCTGGCATCCAGAAAAAAAAAGAATCCCAGCACCAAAATATTGTTTTCTTCACCAACCATCAGTT
CATAGGTCCATTCTCTTAGCGCAACTACAGAGAACAGGGGCACAAACAGGCAAAAAACGGGCACAACCTC
AATGGAGTGATGCAACCTGCCTGGAGTAAATGATGACACAAGGCAATTGACCCACGCATGTATCTATCTC
ATTTTCTTACACCTTCTATTACCTTCTGCTCTCTCTGATTTGGAAAAAGCTGAAAAAAAAGGTTGAAACC
AGTTCCCTGAAATTATTCCCCTACTTGACTAATAAGTATATAAAGACGGTAGGTATTGATTGTAATTCTG
TAAATCTATTTCTTAAACTTCTTAAATTCTACTTTTATAGTTAGTCTTTTTTTTAGTTTTAAAACACCAA
GAACTTAGTTTCGAATAAACACACATAAACAAACAAAAGATCTATGAAACATTCTTCCGATATCTGCATT
GTTGGTGCTGGTATTTCTGGTTTGACGTGCGCAAGCCATCTGCTGGACAGCCCGGCATGCCGTGGTCTGA
GCCTGCGTATCTTTGACATGCAGCAAGAAGCCGGTGGCCGTATCCGCAGCAAAATGCTGGATGGTAAGGC
AAGCATTGAACTGGGCGCAGGTCGCTACTCCCCTCAGTTGCACCCGCATTTCCAAAGCGCAATGCAGCAC
TATAGCCAAAAGAGCGAAGTCTATCCGTTCACCCAGTTGAAGTTCAAATCTCACGTGCAGCAAAAGCTGA
AGCGCGCCATGAATGAACTGTCCCCGCGTCTGAAAGAGCATGGTAAAGAGAGCTTTTTGCAGTTTGTCAG
CCGTTATCAAGGTCACGATAGCGCGGTTGGTATGATCCGCTCTATGGGTTACGACGCACTGTTCCTGCCG
GATATCAGCGCAGAAATGGCCTACGACATTGTGGGTAAGCACCCGGAGATCCAGAGCGTGACGGACAACG
ACGCGAACCAATGGTTTGCAGCGGAAACGGGCTTTGCTGGTCTGATTCAGGGCATCAAGGCTAAGGTTAA
GGCGGCAGGTGCGCGTTTTAGCCTGGGTTATCGTCTGCTGAGCGTCCGTACCGACGGTGACGGCTACCTG
CTGCAACTGGCAGGTGACGACGGCTGGAAACTGGAGCACCGTACCCGCCATCTGATTCTGGCGATTCCGC
CGAGCGCGATGGCGGGTTTGAATGTTGATTTTCCAGAAGCCTGGTCCGGTGCGCGCTATGGCAGCCTGCC
GCTGTTTAAGGGCTTTCTGACGTACGGTGAGCCGTGGTGGTTGGACTACAAACTGGACGATCAGGTGCTG
ATTGTTGACAACCCGCTGCGCAAAATCTATTTCAAAGGCGATAAGTACCTGTTCTTCTATACCGATAGCG
AGATGGCGAATTACTGGCGCGGTTGTGTCGCGGAGGGCGAGGACGGTTACCTGGAGCAAATTCGCACCCA
TTTGGCTAGCGCACTGGGTATCGTCCGTGAACGTATCCCGCAACCGCTGGCACACGTTCACAAGTATTGG
GCGCACGGCGTTGAGTTTTGCCGTGATTCTGATATTGACCACCCGAGCGCACTGTCTCATCGCGACAGCG
GTATCATCGCGTGCTCCGATGCGTACACGGAGCATTGTGGTTGGATGGAGGGCGGTCTGCTGAGCGCCCG
TGAGGCAAGCCGTCTGCTGTTGCAGCGTATCGCCGCGGGATCCTAACTCGAGAGCTTTTGATTAAGCCTT
CTAGTCCAAAAAACACGTTTTTTTGTCATTTATTTCATTTTCTTAGAATAGTTTAGTTTATTCATTTTAT
AGTCACGAATGTTTTATGATTCTATATAGGGTTGCAAACAAGCATTTTTCATTTTATGTTAAAACAATTT
CAGGTTTACCTTTTATTCTGCTTGTGGTGACGCGTGTATCCGCCCGCTCTTTTGGTCACCCATGTATGCT
GCCAAACCAGATGTCAACACAGCTACAACGCCTTGCCAACAGGGAGTTCTTCAGAGACATGGAGGCTCAA
AACGAAATTATTGACAGCCTAGACATCAATAGTCATACAACAGAAAGCGACCACCCAACTTTGGCTGATA
ATAGCGTATAAACAATGCATACTTTGTACGTTCAAAATACAATGCAGTAGATATATTTATGCATATTACA
TATAATACATATCACATAGGAAGCAACAGGCGCGTTGGACTTTTAATTTTCGAGGACCGCGAATCCTTAC
ATCACACCCAATCCCCCACAAGTGATCCCCCACACACCATAGCTTCAAAATGTTTCTACTCCTTTTTTAC
TCTTCCAGATTTTCTCGGACTCCGCGCATCGCCGTACCACTTCAAAACACCCAAGCACAGCATACTAAAT
TTCCCCTCTTTCTTCCTCTAGGGTGTCGTTAATTACCCGTACTAAAGGTTTGGAAAAGAAAAAAGACACC
GCCTCGTTTCTTTTTCTTCGTCGAAAAAGGCAATAAAAATTTTTATCACGTTTCTTTTTCTTGAAAATTT
TTTTTTTTGATTTTTTTCTCTTTCGATGACCTCCCATTGATATTTAAGTTAATAAACGGTCATCAATTTC
TCAAGTTTCAGTTTCATTTTTCTTGTTCTATTACAACTTTTTTTACTTCTTGCTCATTAGAAAGAAAGCA
TAGCAATCTAATCTAAGTTTTAATTACAAAAGATCTATGAGCATTCTGGATTTCCCGCGTATCCACTTCC
GTGGCTGGGCCCGTGTCAATGCGCCGACCGCGAACCGCGATCCGCACGGCCACATCGATATGGCCAGCAA
TACCGTGGCGATGGCGGGTGAGCCGTTCGACCTGGCACGCCATCCTACGGAGTTCCACCGTCACCTGCGC
TCCCTGGGTCCGCGCTTCGGCTTGGATGGTCGTGCTGACCCGGAAGGCCCGTTCAGCCTGGCCGAGGGCT
ACAACGCTGCCGGTAACAACCACTTTTCGTGGGAGAGCGCAACCGTTAGCCACGTGCAATGGGATGGCGG
TGAGGCGGATCGTGGTGACGGTCTGGTCGGTGCTCGTTTGGCACTGTGGGGTCACTACAATGATTATCTG
CGTACCACCTTCAATCGTGCTCGTTGGGTCGACAGCGACCCGACGCGCCGTGACGCTGCACAAATCTATG
CGGGCCAATTCACCATTAGCCCGGCTGGTGCCGGTCCGGGTACGCCGTGGCTGTTTACGGCAGACATTGA
TGATAGCCATGGTGCACGTTGGACGCGTGGCGGCCACATTGCAGAGCGTGGCGGCCACTTCTTGGATGAA
GAGTTTGGTCTGGCACGCCTGTTTCAGTTCTCTGTGCCGAAAGATCACCCACATTTTCTGTTTCACCCGG
GTCCGTTTGATTCCGAGGCCTGGCGTCGTCTGCAATTGGCTCTGGAGGATGACGACGTTCTGGGTCTGAC
CGTGCAATATGCGTTGTTCAATATGAGCACCCCGCCTCAGCCGAACAGCCCGGTTTTTCACGATATGGTC
GGTGTTGTCGGTCTGTGGCGTCGTGGTGAACTGGCGAGCTACCCGGCTGGTCGTCTGCTGCGTCCGCGTC
AACCGGGTCTGGGTGACCTGACCCTGCGCGTCAACGGTGGTCGCGTTGCGCTGAATTTGGCGTGTGCCAT
TCCGTTCAGCACTCGTGCCGCGCAGCCAAGCGCACCGGACCGCCTGACCCCGGACCTGGGTGCCAAACTG
CCGCTGGGCGATCTGCTGCTGCGTGATGAGGACGGCGCACTGTTGGCACGTGTGCCGCAGGCTCTGTACC
AAGACTATTGGACGAATCACGGTATTGTGGACCTGCCGCTGCTGCGCGAACCGCGTGGTAGCTTGACCCT
GAGCAGCGAACTGGCGGAGTGGCGTGAGCAAGACTGGGTCACCCAAAGCGACGCGTCTAACCTGTACCTG
GAGGCACCGGATCGCCGTCACGGTCGCTTTTTCCCTGAGAGCATCGCGCTGCGCAGCTACTTTCGCGGTG
AAGCGCGTGCGCGTCCGGATATCCCGCATCGTATCGAGGGCATGGGCCTGGTCGGCGTCGAATCTCGTCA
GGATGGCGACGCTGCGGAATGGCGTCTGACGGGTCTGCGTCCGGGTCCGGCACGCATTGTTCTGGACGAT
GGTGCCGAGGCGATCCCTCTGCGTGTTCTGCCTGACGATTGGGCGCTGGATGACGCGACCGTCGAAGAAG
TGGATTACGCCTTTTTGTACCGCCACGTTATGGCGTATTACGAGCTGGTGTATCCATTCATGAGCGACAA
GGTGTTTTCCCTGGCTGATCGTTGCAAATGTGAAACGTACGCACGTCTGATGTGGCAGATGTGTGATCCG
CAGAACCGCAACAAGTCCTATTACATGCCGAGCACCCGCGAACTGTCGGCACCGAAAGCTCGTTTGTTCT
TGAAGTATCTGGCCCACGTGGAAGGCCAGGCACGCCTGCAAGCACCTCCGCCAGCGGGTCCGGCACGCAT
TGAATCTAAAGCCCAGTTGGCGGCAGAGCTGCGTAAAGCCGTCGACCTGGAGCTGTCTGTGATGCTGCAA
TACCTGTACGCGGCGTATAGCATTCCGAACTATGCACAGGGCCAACAACGTGTTCGTGACGGTGCGTGGA
CCGCCGAGCAGCTGCAACTGGCGTGCGGTAGCGGTGACCGTCGCCGTGATGGCGGTATTCGTGCAGCACT
GCTGGAAATTGCTCATGAAGAAATGATTCATTACCTGGTCGTTAACAACCTGCTGATGGCCCTGGGCGAG
CCGTTCTACGCGGGTGTCCCGCTGATGGGCGAAGCGGCACGTCAGGCGTTTGGCCTGGACACCGAGTTCG
CTCTGGAACCGTTTAGCGAAAGCACGCTGGCACGTTTTGTTCGTCTGGAATGGCCGCACTTTATCCCAGC
ACCGGGCAAATCCATCGCGGACTGCTATGCCGCCATTCGTCAGGCGTTTTTGGATCTGCCGGACTTGTTT
GGTGGCGAGGCAGGTAAGCGTGGCGGTGAACACCACCTGTTCCTGAATGAGCTGACCAACCGTGCGCATC
CGGGTTATCAACTGGAAGTTTTCGATCGCGACTCGGCGCTGTTTGGTATTGCATTTGTGACCGATCAGGG
CGAAGGTGGCGCTCTGGACAGCCCGCACTACGAACATAGCCATTTTCAACGTCTGCGTGAAATGAGCGCG
CGTATCATGGCTCAAAGCGCACCGTTCGAACCGGCGCTGCCGGCGTTGCGTAATCCGGTTCTGGATGAGA
GCCCGGGTTGCCAACGTGTCGCAGACGGTCGTGCGCGTGCGCTGATGGCATTGTACCAAGGCGTTTATGA
GCTGATGTTTGCGATGATGGCGCAGCACTTCGCCGTGAAACCGCTGGGTAGCTTGCGTCGCAGCCGCCTG
ATGAACGCAGCAATCGATCTGATGACCGGTCTGTTGCGTCCGCTGAGCTGCGCGCTGATGAACCTGCCAA
GCGGCATCGCCGGTCGCACGGCCGGTCCGCCGCTGCCGGGTCCGGTTGACACCCGTAGCTATGACGACTA
CGCGCTGGGCTGTCGCATGCTGGCACGCCGTTGCGAGCGTCTGCTGGAGCAGGCGAGCATGCTGGAACCG
GGTTGGCTGCCGGATGCGCAGATGGAGCTGCTGGATTTCTATCGTCGCCAAATGCTGGACTTGGCGTGCG
GCAAACTGAGCCGCGAGGCCGGATCCTAACTCGAGATTGAATTGAATTGAAATCGATAGATCAATTTTTT
TCTTTTCTCTTTCCCCATCCTTTACGCTAAAATAATAGTTTATTTTATTTTTTGAATATTTTTTATTTAT
ATACGTATATATAGACTATTATTTATCTTTTAATGATTATTAAGATTTTTATTAAAAAAAAATTCGCTCC
TCTTTTAATGCCTTTATGCAGTTTTTTTTTCCCATTCGATATTTCTATGTGCTGGATGCACACACTGGCT
TAAGATGACAACGACTAGAGATCTATGTGAGGATCCTAACTCGAGATCGAGCTGAGCAGTTACAGAGATG
TTACGAACCACTAGTGCACTGCAGTACACGGTTTCCTTGAAATTTTTTTGATTCGGTAATCTCCGAACAG
AAGGAAGAACGAAGGAAGGAGCACAGACTTAGATTGGTATATATACGCATATGTAGTGTTGAAGAAACAT
GAAATTGCCCAGTATTCTTAACCCAACTGCACAGAACAAAAACGTGCAGGAAACGAAGATAAATCATGTC
GAAAGCTACATATAAGGAACGTGCTGCTACTCATCCTAGTCCTGTTGCTGCCAAGCTATTTAATATCATG
CACGAAAAGCAAACAAACTTGTGTGCTTCATTGGATGTTCGTACCACCAAGGAATTACTGGAGTTAGTTG
AAGCATTAGGTCCCAAAATTTGTTTACTAAAAACACATGTGGATATCTTGACTGATTTTTCCATGGAGGG
CACAGTTAAGCCGCTAAAGGCATTATCCGCCAAGTACAATTTTTTACTCTTCGAAGACAGAAAATTTGCT
GACATTGGTAATACAGTCAAATTGCAGTACTCTGCGGGTGTATACAGAATAGCAGAATGGGCAGACATTA
CGAATGCACACGGTGTGGTGGGCCCAGGTATTGTTAGCGGTTTGAAGCAGGCGGCAGAAGAAGTAACAAA
GGAACCTAGAGGCCTTTTGATGTTAGCAGAATTGTCATGCAAGGGCTCCCTATCTACTGGAGAATATACT
AAGGGTACTGTTGACATTGCGAAGAGCGACAAAGATTTTGTTATCGGCTTTATTGCTCAAAGAGACATGG
GTGGAAGAGATGAAGGTTACGATTGGTTGATTATGACACCCGGTGTGGGTTTAGATGACAAGGGAGATGC
ATTGGGTCAACAGTATAGAACCGTGGATGATGTGGTTTCTACAGGATCTGACATTATTATTGTTGGAAGA
GGACTATTTGCAAAGGGAAGGGATGCTAAGGTAGAGGGTGAACGTTACAGAAAAGCAGGCTGGGAAGCAT
ATTTGAGAAGATGCGGCCAGCAAAACTAAAAAACTGTATTATAAGTAAATGCATGTATACTAAACTCACA
AATTAGAGCTTCAATTTAATTATATCAGTTATTACCCGAGTAGAGCACTTGAATCCACTGCCCCGGGAAT
CTCGGTCGTAATGATTTCTATAATGACGAAAAAAAAAAAATTGGAAAGAAAAAGCTTCATGGCCTTTATA
AAAAGGAACTATCCAATACCTCGCCAGAACCAAGTAACAGTATTTTACGGGGCACAAATCAAGAACAATA
AGACAGGACTGTAAAGATGGACGCATTGAACTCCAAAGAACAACAAGAGTTCCAAAAAGTAGTGGAACAA
AAGCAAATGAAGGATTTCATGCGTTTGTACTCTAATCTGGTAGAAAGATGTTTCACAGACTGTGTCAATG
ACTTCACAACATCAAAGCTAACCAATAAGGAACAAACATGCATCATGAAGTGCTCAGAAAAGTTCTTGAA
GCATAGCGAACGTGTAGGGCAGCGTTTCCAAGAACAAAACGCTGCCTTGGGACAAGGCTTGGGCCGATAA
GGTGTACTGGCGTATATATATCTAATTATGTATCTCTGGTGTAGCCCATTTTTAGCATGTAAATATAAAG
ACCGAGCGGCCGCGTGTTACAACCAATTAACCAATTCTGATTAGAAAAACTCATCGAGCATCAAATGAAA
CTGCAATTTATTCATATCAGGATTATCAATACCATATTTTTGAAAAAGCCGTTTCTGTAATGAAGGAGAA
AACTCACCGAGGCAGTTCCATAGGATGGCAAGATCCTGGTATCGGTCTGCGATTCCGACTCGTCCAACAT
CAATACAACCTATTAATTTCCCCTCGTCAAAAATAAGGTTATCAAGTGAGAAATCACCATGAGTGACGAC
TGAATCCGGTGAGAATGGCAAAAGCTTATGCATTTCTTTCCAGACTTGTTCAACAGGCCAGCCATTACGC
TCGTCATCAAAATCACTCGCATCAACCAAACCGTTATTCATTCGTGATTGCGCCTGAGCGAGGCGAAATA
CGCGATCGCTGTTAAAAGGACAATTACAAACAGGAATCGAATGCAACCGGCGCAGGAACACTGCCAGCGC
ATCAACAATATTTTCACCTGAATCAGGATATTCTTCTAATACCTGGAATGCTGTTTTCCCGGGGATCGCA
GTGGTGAGTAACCATGCATCATCAGGAGTACGGATAAAATGCTTGATGGTCGGAAGAGGCATAAATTCCG
TCAGCCAGTTTAGTCTGACCATCTCATCTGTAACATCATTGGCAACGCTACCTTTGCCATGTTTCAGAAA
CAACTCTGGCGCATCGGGCTTCCCATACAATCGATAGATTGTCGCACCTGATTGCCCGACATTATCGCGA
GCCCATTTATACCCATATAAATCAGCATCCATGTTGGAATTTAATCGCGGCCTGGAGCAAGACGTTTCCC
GTTGAATATGGCTCATAACACCCCTTGTATTACTGTTTATGTAAGCAGACAGTTTTATTGTTCATGATGA
TATATTTTTATCTTGTGCAATGTAACATCAGAGATTTTGAGACACAACGTGGCTTTGTTGAATAAATCGA
ACTTTTGCTGAGTTGAAGGATCAGTCATGACCAAAATCCCTTAACGTGAGTTTTCGTTCCACTGAGCGTC
AGACCCCGTAGAAAAGATCAAAGGATCTTCTTGAGATCCTTTTTTTCTGCGCGTAATCTGCTGCTTGCAA
ACAAAAAAACCACCGCTACCAGCGGTGGTTTGTTTGCCGGATCAAGAGCTACCAACTCTTTTTCCGAAGG
TAACTGGCTTCAGCAGAGCGCAGATACCAAATACTGTTCTTCTAGTGTAGCCGTAGTTAGGCCACCACTT
CAAGAACTCTGTAGCACCGCCTACATACCTCGCTCTGCTAATCCTGTTACCAGTGGCTGCTGCCAGTGGC
GATAAGTCGTGTCTTACCGGGTTGGACTCAAGACGATAGTTACCGGATAAGGCGCAGCGGTCGGGCTGAA
CGGGGGGTTCGTGCACACAGCCCAGCTTGGAGCGAACGACCTACACCGAACTGAGATACCTACAGCGTGA
GCTATGAGAAAGCGCCACGCTTCCCGAAGGGAGAAAGGCGGACAGGTATCCGGTAAGCGGCAGGGTCGGA
ACAGGAGAGCGCACGAGGGAGCTTCCAGGGGGAAACGCCTGGTATCTTTATAGTCCTGTCGGGTTTCGCC
ACCTCTGACTTGAGCGTCGATTTTTGTGATGCTCGTCAGGGGGGCGGAGCCTATGGAAAAACGCCAGCAA
CGCGGCCTTTTTACGGTTCCTGGCCTTTTGCTGGCCTTTTGCTCACATGTTCTTTCCTGCGTTATCCCCT
GATTCTGTGGATAACCGTGCGGCCGCCAATGCTAAATTCGAGTGAAACACAGGAAGATCAGAAAATCCTC
ATTTCATCCATATTAACAATAATTTCAAATGTTTATTTGCATTATTTGAAACTAGGCAAGACAAGCAACG
AAACGTTTTTGAAAATTTTGAGTATTTTCAATAAATTTGTAGAGGACTCAGATATTGAAAAAAAGCTACA
GCAATTAATACTTGATAAGAAGAGTATTGAGAAGGGCAACGGTTCATCATCTCATGGATCTGCACATGAA
CAAACACCAGAGTCAAACGACGTTGAAATTGAGGCTACTGCGCCAATTGATGACAATACAGACGATGATA
ACAAACCGAAGTTATCTGATGTAGAAAAGGATTAAAGATGCTAAGAGATAGTGATGATATTTCATAAATA
ATGTAATTCTATATATGTTAATTACCTTTTTTGCGAGGCATATTTATGGTGAAGGATAAGTTTTGACCAT
CAAAGAAGGTTAATGTGGCTGTGGTTTCAGGGTCCATAAAGCCCACATGGATAACATTACCCCTGAATTC
GCATCTAGACTGAACTGGCCGATAATTGCAGACGAACGCAGTTCGAGTTTA
